Addgene plasmid #192483: pAAV-0.4CaMKII-CasRx-T2A-mCherry-pA
Purpose: To express CasRx
Depositing lab: Jonathan Ploski. Depositing organization: Pennsylvania State University, College of Medicine. Publication: Adeno-associated viral vector resource for the RNA-targeting Cas13d: A comparison of high-fidelity variants, DjCas13d and hfCas13d. Back F, Sandoval A, Vu LM, Hong VM, Bhaskara A, Rodriguez SR, O'Brien JT, Kolber BJ, Kroener S, Ploski JE. Mol Ther Methods Clin Dev. 2025 Aug 20;33(4):101565. doi: 10.1016/j.omtm.2025.101565. eCollection 2025 Dec 11. PubMed 41020266.
Backbone
  Vector backbone: pAAV
  Vector type: AAV
Growth in bacteria
  Bacterial resistance: Ampicillin, 100 μg/mL
  Growth temperature: 37°C
  Growth strain: NEB Stable
  Copy number: High Copy
Gene/Insert
  Gene/Insert name: CasRx (alt name: RfxCas13d)
  Species: R. flavefaciens
  Mutation: No
  Promoter: 0.4CaMKIIa
  Cloning method: Restriction Enzyme; 5′ cloning site Unknown (unknown if destroyed)
Terms and licenses: Academic/Nonprofit Terms; Industry Terms: Not Available to Industry
How to cite: pAAV-0.4CaMKII-CasRx-T2A-mCherry-pA was a gift from Jonathan Ploski (Addgene plasmid # 192483 ; http://n2t.net/addgene:192483 ; RRID:Addgene_192483)
