[The description below was written by a language model from this plasmid's Addgene catalogue record and pLannotate feature annotations shown in this document.]
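Description:
pAAV-0.4CaMKII-CasRx-T2A-mCherry-pA is a 7.1 kb adeno-associated virus transfer plasmid built on a pAAV backbone to express the RNA-targeting CRISPR effector CasRx (RfxCas13d, from Ruminococcus flavefaciens). It is propagated in E. coli through a high-copy ColE1/pUC-type origin with ampicillin selection from the bla gene. The backbone also carries an f1 phage origin and short remnants of the pBR322 bom and rop regions. The expression cassette is flanked by AAV2 inverted terminal repeats, which are the cis elements needed for replication and packaging of the intervening DNA into AAV particles. The annotation detects a full-length ITR on the 3′ side, but only two short ITR fragments on the 5′ side. This may reflect either a partial ITR or the difficulty of sequencing and annotating these repeat structures.

Between the ITRs, a roughly 0.4 kb fragment of the mouse CaMKIIα promoter drives the unmutated RfxCas13d coding sequence. Shortened CaMKIIα promoters of this kind are commonly used to favour expression in excitatory forebrain neurons while saving packaging space. The CasRx sequence is followed by a match to a single HA-type epitope (annotated as a fragment of 3xHA). The T2A peptide named in the construct title was not annotated, but it presumably lies in the gap before mCherry. T2A-mediated ribosome skipping lets CasRx and the red fluorescent reporter be made as separate proteins from one transcript, so mCherry marks transduced cells. A compact synthetic polyadenylation signal terminates the transcript.

No guide RNA cassette appears in the feature table, so a CasRx guide would have to be supplied separately for targeted RNA knockdown. The stated purpose is simply to express CasRx, and the plasmid belongs to an AAV vector resource for Cas13d.
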