Features (pLannotate 1.2.2; 15 found; start..end, strand, type, name):
     31..58      +  repeat_region  AAV2 ITR (fragment): inverted terminal repeat of adeno-associated virus serotype 2 inverted
     87..114     +  repeat_region  AAV2 ITR (fragment): inverted terminal repeat of adeno-associated virus serotype 2 inverted
    171..534     +  promoter       CaMKII promoter (fragment): promoter for the mouse calcium/calmodulin-dependent kinase II α subunit
    583..3480    +  CDS            RfxCas13d: RNA-targeting Type VI CRISPR protein from Ruminococcus flavefaciens strain XPD3002 (Konermann et al., 2018)
   3520..3546    +  CDS            3xHA (fragment): three tandem HA epitope tags
   3616..4322    +  CDS            mCherry (fragment): monomeric derivative of DsRed fluorescent protein (Shaner et al., 2004) mammalian codon-optimized
   4330..4378    +  polyA_signal   poly(A) signal: synthetic polyadenylation signal
   4386..4526    +  repeat_region  AAV2 ITR: inverted terminal repeat of adeno-associated virus serotype 2 inverted
   4531..4582    -  misc_feature   bom (fragment): basis of mobility region from pBR322
   4601..5056    +  rep_origin     f1 ori (sequence partly withheld): f1 bacteriophage origin of replication; arrow indicates direction of (+) strand synthesis
   5057..5106    -  misc_feature   bom (fragment): basis of mobility region from pBR322
   5208..5243    -  CDS            rop (fragment): Rop protein, which maintains plasmids at low copy number; rop
   5338..5442    +  promoter       AmpR promoter: bla
   5443..6303    +  CDS            AmpR: β-lactamase; bla; confers resistance to ampicillin, carbenicillin, and related antibiotics
   6474..7062    +  rep_origin     ori: high-copy-number ColE1/pMB1/pBR322/pUC origin of replication
>Addgene plasmid #192483 | pAAV-0.4CaMKII-CasRx-T2A-mCherry-pA | addgene full sequence | sequence record 380342 | Addgene NGS Result
TGGCCTTTTGCTCACATGTCCTGCAGGCAGCTGCGCGCTCGCTCGCTCACTGAGGCCGCCCGGGCGTCGG
GCGACCTTTGGTCGCCCGGCCTCAGTGAGCGAGCGAGCGCGCAGAGAGGGAGTGGCCAACTCCATCACTA
GGGGTTCCTGCGGCCTCTAGAGCTAGGCGTACTTGTGGACTAAGTTTGTTCACATCCCCTTCTCCAACCC
CCTCAGTACATCACCCTGGGAGAACAAGGTCCACTTGCTTCTGGGCCCACACAGTCCTGCAGTATTGTGT
ATATAAGGCCAGGGCAACGGAGGAGCAGGTTTTGAAGTGAAAGGCAGGCAGGTGTTGGGGAGGCAGTTAC
CGGGGCAACGGGAACAGGGCGTTTCGGAGGTGGTTGCCATGGGGACCTGGATGCTGACGAAGGCTCGCGA
GGCTGTGAGCAGCCACAGTGCCCTGCTCAGAAGCCCCAAGCTCGTCAATCAAGCTGGTTCTCCATTTGCA
CTCAGGAGCACGGGCAGGCGAGTGGCCCCTAGTTCTGGGAGCAGACCGGTGCCACCATGAGCCCCAAGAA
GAAGAGAAAGGTGGAGGCCAGCATCGAAAAAAAAAAGTCCTTCGCCAAGGGCATGGGCGTGAAGTCCACA
CTCGTGTCCGGCTCCAAAGTGTACATGACAACCTTCGCCGAAGGCAGCGACGCCAGGCTGGAAAAGATCG
TGGAGGGCGACAGCATCAGGAGCGTGAATGAGGGCGAGGCCTTCAGCGCTGAAATGGCCGATAAAAACGC
CGGCTATAAGATCGGCAACGCCAAATTCAGCCATCCTAAGGGCTACGCCGTGGTGGCTAACAACCCTCTG
TATACAGGACCCGTCCAGCAGGATATGCTCGGCCTGAAGGAAACTCTGGAAAAGAGGTACTTCGGCGAGA
GCGCTGATGGCAATGACAATATTTGTATCCAGGTGATCCATAACATCCTGGACATTGAAAAAATCCTCGC
CGAATACATTACCAACGCCGCCTACGCCGTCAACAATATCTCCGGCCTGGATAAGGACATTATTGGATTC
GGCAAGTTCTCCACAGTGTATACCTACGACGAATTCAAAGACCCCGAGCACCATAGGGCCGCTTTCAACA
ATAACGATAAGCTCATCAACGCCATCAAGGCCCAGTATGACGAGTTCGACAACTTCCTCGATAACCCCAG
ACTCGGCTATTTCGGCCAGGCCTTTTTCAGCAAGGAGGGCAGAAATTACATCATCAATTACGGCAACGAA
TGCTATGACATTCTGGCCCTCCTGAGCGGACTGAGGCACTGGGTGGTCCATAACAACGAAGAAGAGTCCA
GGATCTCCAGGACCTGGCTCTACAACCTCGATAAGAACCTCGACAACGAATACATCTCCACCCTCAACTA
CCTCTACGACAGGATCACCAATGAGCTGACCAACTCCTTCTCCAAGAACTCCGCCGCCAACGTGAACTAT
ATTGCCGAAACTCTGGGAATCAACCCTGCCGAATTCGCCGAACAATATTTCAGATTCAGCATTATGAAAG
AGCAGAAAAACCTCGGATTCAATATCACCAAGCTCAGGGAAGTGATGCTGGACAGGAAGGATATGTCCGA
GATCAGGAAAAATCATAAGGTGTTCGACTCCATCAGGACCAAGGTCTACACCATGATGGACTTTGTGATT
TATAGGTATTACATCGAAGAGGATGCCAAGGTGGCTGCCGCCAATAAGTCCCTCCCCGATAATGAGAAGT
CCCTGAGCGAGAAGGATATCTTTGTGATTAACCTGAGGGGCTCCTTCAACGACGACCAGAAGGATGCCCT
CTACTACGATGAAGCTAATAGAATTTGGAGAAAGCTCGAAAATATCATGCACAACATCAAGGAATTTAGG
GGAAACAAGACAAGAGAGTATAAGAAGAAGGACGCCCCTAGACTGCCCAGAATCCTGCCCGCTGGCCGTG
ATGTTTCCGCCTTCAGCAAACTCATGTATGCCCTGACCATGTTCCTGGATGGCAAGGAGATCAACGACCT
CCTGACCACCCTGATTAATAAATTCGATAACATCCAGAGCTTCCTGAAGGTGATGCCTCTCATCGGAGTC
AACGCTAAGTTCGTGGAGGAATACGCCTTTTTCAAAGACTCCGCCAAGATCGCCGATGAGCTGAGGCTGA
TCAAGTCCTTCGCTAGAATGGGAGAACCTATTGCCGATGCCAGGAGGGCCATGTATATCGACGCCATCCG
TATTTTAGGAACCAACCTGTCCTATGATGAGCTCAAGGCCCTCGCCGACACCTTTTCCCTGGACGAGAAC
GGAAACAAGCTCAAGAAAGGCAAGCACGGCATGAGAAATTTCATTATTAATAACGTGATCAGCAATAAAA
GGTTCCACTACCTGATCAGATACGGTGATCCTGCCCACCTCCATGAGATCGCCAAAAACGAGGCCGTGGT
GAAGTTCGTGCTCGGCAGGATCGCTGACATCCAGAAAAAACAGGGCCAGAACGGCAAGAACCAGATCGAC
AGGTACTACGAAACTTGTATCGGAAAGGATAAGGGCAAGAGCGTGAGCGAAAAGGTGGACGCTCTCACAA
AGATCATCACCGGAATGAACTACGACCAATTCGACAAGAAAAGGAGCGTCATTGAGGACACCGGCAGGGA
AAACGCCGAGAGGGAGAAGTTTAAAAAGATCATCAGCCTGTACCTCACCGTGATCTACCACATCCTCAAG
AATATTGTCAATATCAACGCCAGGTACGTCATCGGATTCCATTGCGTCGAGCGTGATGCTCAACTGTACA
AGGAGAAAGGCTACGACATCAATCTCAAGAAACTGGAAGAGAAGGGATTCAGCTCCGTCACCAAGCTCTG
CGCTGGCATTGATGAAACTGCCCCCGATAAGAGAAAGGACGTGGAAAAGGAGATGGCTGAAAGAGCCAAG
GAGAGCATTGACAGCCTCGAGAGCGCCAACCCCAAGCTGTATGCCAATTACATCAAATACAGCGACGAGA
AGAAAGCCGAGGAGTTCACCAGGCAGATTAACAGGGAGAAGGCCAAAACCGCCCTGAACGCCTACCTGAG
GAACACCAAGTGGAATGTGATCATCAGGGAGGACCTCCTGAGAATTGACAACAAGACATGTACCCTGTTC
AGAAACAAGGCCGTCCACCTGGAAGTGGCCAGGTATGTCCACGCCTATATCAACGACATTGCCGAGGTCA
ATTCCTACTTCCAACTGTACCATTACATCATGCAGAGAATTATCATGAATGAGAGGTACGAGAAAAGCAG
CGGAAAGGTGTCCGAGTACTTCGACGCTGTGAATGACGAGAAGAAGTACAACGATAGGCTCCTGAAACTG
CTGTGTGTGCCTTTCGGCTACTGTATCCCCAGGTTTAAGAACCTGAGCATCGAGGCCCTGTTCGATAGGA
ACGAGGCCGCCAAGTTCGACAAGGAGAAAAAGAAGGTGTCCGGCAATTCCGGATCCGGACCTAAGAAAAA
GAGGAAGGTGGCCGCTGCGTACCCATACGATGTTCCAGATTACGCTGCCAGCGGCAGTGGAGAGGGCAGA
GGAAGTCTGCTAACATGCGGTGACGTCGAGGAGAATCCTGGCCCAGTGAGCAAGGGCGAGGAGGATAACA
TGGCCATCATCAAGGAGTTCATGCGCTTCAAGGTGCACATGGAGGGCTCCGTGAACGGCCACGAGTTCGA
GATCGAGGGCGAGGGCGAGGGCCGCCCCTACGAGGGCACCCAGACCGCCAAGCTGAAGGTGACCAAGGGT
GGCCCCCTGCCCTTCGCCTGGGACATCCTGTCCCCTCAGTTCATGTACGGCTCCAAGGCCTACGTGAAGC
ACCCCGCCGACATCCCCGACTACTTGAAGCTGTCCTTCCCCGAGGGCTTCAAGTGGGAGCGCGTGATGAA
CTTCGAGGACGGCGGCGTGGTGACCGTGACCCAGGACTCCTCCCTGCAGGACGGCGAGTTCATCTACAAG
GTGAAGCTGCGCGGCACCAACTTCCCCTCCGACGGCCCCGTAATGCAGAAGAAGACCATGGGCTGGGAGG
CCTCCTCCGAGCGGATGTACCCCGAGGACGGCGCCCTGAAGGGCGAGATCAAGCAGAGGCTGAAGCTGAA
GGACGGCGGCCACTACGACGCTGAGGTCAAGACCACCTACAAGGCCAAGAAGCCCGTGCAGCTGCCCGGC
GCCTACAACGTCAACATCAAGTTGGACATCACCTCCCACAACGAGGACTACACCATCGTGGAACAGTACG
AACGCGCCGAGGGCCGCCACTCCACCGGCGGCATGGACGAGCTGTACAAGTAAAAGCTTAATAAAAGATC
TTTATTTTCATTAGATCTGTGTGTTGGTTTTTTGTGTGCGGCCGCAGGAACCCCTAGTGATGGAGTTGGC
CACTCCCTCTCTGCGCGCTCGCTCGCTCACTGAGGCCGGGCGACCAAAGGTCGCCCGACGCCCGGGCTTT
GCCCGGGCGGCCTCAGTGAGCGAGCGAGCGCGCAGCTGCCTGCAGGGGCGCCTGATGCGGTATTTTCTCC
TTACGCATCTGTGCGGTATTTCACACCGCATA
[95 nt withheld, positions 4583-4677]
T
[46 nt withheld, positions 4679-4724]
C
[141 nt withheld, positions 4726-4866]
CCTTTGACGTTGGAGTCCACGTTCTTT
[37 nt withheld, positions 4894-4930]
ACTCTATCTCGGGCTATTCTTTTGATTTATAAGGGATTTTGCCGATTTCGGTCTATTGGTTAAAAAATGA
GCTGATTTAACAAAAATTTAACGCGAATTTTAACAAAATATTAACGTTTACAATTTTATGGTGCACTCTC
AGTACAATCTGCTCTGATGCCGCATAGTTAAGCCAGCCCCGACACCCGCCAACACCCGCTGACGCGCCCT
GACGGGCTTGTCTGCTCCCGGCATCCGCTTACAGACAAGCTGTGACCGTCTCCGGGAGCTGCATGTGTCA
GAGGTTTTCACCGTCATCACCGAAACGCGCGAGACGAAAGGGCCTCGTGATACGCCTATTTTTATAGGTT
AATGTCATGATAATAATGGTTTCTTAGACGTCAGGTGGCACTTTTCGGGGAAATGTGCGCGGAACCCCTA
TTTGTTTATTTTTCTAAATACATTCAAATATGTATCCGCTCATGAGACAATAACCCTGATAAATGCTTCA
ATAATATTGAAAAAGGAAGAGTATGAGTATTCAACATTTCCGTGTCGCCCTTATTCCCTTTTTTGCGGCA
TTTTGCCTTCCTGTTTTTGCTCACCCAGAAACGCTGGTGAAAGTAAAAGATGCTGAAGATCAGTTGGGTG
CACGAGTGGGTTACATCGAACTGGATCTCAACAGCGGTAAGATCCTTGAGAGTTTTCGCCCCGAAGAACG
TTTTCCAATGATGAGCACTTTTAAAGTTCTGCTATGTGGCGCGGTATTATCCCGTATTGACGCCGGGCAA
GAGCAACTCGGTCGCCGCATACACTATTCTCAGAATGACTTGGTTGAGTACTCACCAGTCACAGAAAAGC
ATCTTACGGATGGCATGACAGTAAGAGAATTATGCAGTGCTGCCATAACCATGAGTGATAACACTGCGGC
CAACTTACTTCTGACAACGATCGGAGGACCGAAGGAGCTAACCGCTTTTTTGCACAACATGGGGGATCAT
GTAACTCGCCTTGATCGTTGGGAACCGGAGCTGAATGAAGCCATACCAAACGACGAGCGTGACACCACGA
TGCCTGTAGCAATGGCAACAACGTTGCGCAAACTATTAACTGGCGAACTACTTACTCTAGCTTCCCGGCA
ACAATTAATAGACTGGATGGAGGCGGATAAAGTTGCAGGACCACTTCTGCGCTCGGCCCTTCCGGCTGGC
TGGTTTATTGCTGATAAATCTGGAGCCGGTGAGCGTGGAAGCCGCGGTATCATTGCAGCACTGGGGCCAG
ATGGTAAGCCCTCCCGTATCGTAGTTATCTACACGACGGGGAGTCAGGCAACTATGGATGAACGAAATAG
ACAGATCGCTGAGATAGGTGCCTCACTGATTAAGCATTGGTAACTGTCAGACCAAGTTTACTCATATATA
CTTTAGATTGATTTAAAACTTCATTTTTAATTTAAAAGGATCTAGGTGAAGATCCTTTTTGATAATCTCA
TGACCAAAATCCCTTAACGTGAGTTTTCGTTCCACTGAGCGTCAGACCCCGTAGAAAAGATCAAAGGATC
TTCTTGAGATCCTTTTTTTCTGCGCGTAATCTGCTGCTTGCAAACAAAAAAACCACCGCTACCAGCGGTG
GTTTGTTTGCCGGATCAAGAGCTACCAACTCTTTTTCCGAAGGTAACTGGCTTCAGCAGAGCGCAGATAC
CAAATACTGTTCTTCTAGTGTAGCCGTAGTTAGGCCACCACTTCAAGAACTCTGTAGCACCGCCTACATA
CCTCGCTCTGCTAATCCTGTTACCAGTGGCTGCTGCCAGTGGCGATAAGTCGTGTCTTACCGGGTTGGAC
TCAAGACGATAGTTACCGGATAAGGCGCAGCGGTCGGGCTGAACGGGGGGTTCGTGCACACAGCCCAGCT
TGGAGCGAACGACCTACACCGAACTGAGATACCTACAGCGTGAGCTATGAGAAAGCGCCACGCTTCCCGA
AGGGAGAAAGGCGGACAGGTATCCGGTAAGCGGCAGGGTCGGAACAGGAGAGCGCACGAGGGAGCTTCCA
GGGGGAAACGCCTGGTATCTTTATAGTCCTGTCGGGTTTCGCCACCTCTGACTTGAGCGTCGATTTTTGT
GATGCTCGTCAGGGGGGCGGAGCCTATGGAAAAACGCCAGCAACGCGGCCTTTTTACGGTTCCTGGCCTT
TTGC
